>Addgene plasmid #70032 | pUC19-TSV (linearized in VP2) | depositor full sequence | sequence record 129213 | TSV (linearized in VP2)
GGGGATCCTCTAGAGTCGACCTGCAGGCATGCAAGCTTGGCGTAATCATGGTCATAGCTGTTTCCTGTGT
GAAATTGTTATCCGCTCACAATTCCACACAACATACGAGCCGGAAGCATAAAGTGTAAAGCCTGGGGTGC
CTAATGAGTGAGCTAACTCACATTAATTGCGTTGCGCTCACTGCCCGCTTTCCAGTCGGGAAACCTGTCG
TGCCAGCTGCATTAATGAATCGGCCAACGCGCGGGGAGAGGCGGTTTGCGTATTGGGCGCTCTTCCGCTT
CCTCGCTCACTGACTCGCTGCGCTCGGTCGTTCGGCTGCGGCGAGCGGTATCAGCTCACTCAAAGGCGGT
AATACGGTTATCCACAGAATCAGGGGATAACGCAGGAAAGAACATGTGAGCAAAAGGCCAGCAAAAGGCC
AGGAACCGTAAAAAGGCCGCGTTGCTGGCGTTTTTCCATAGGCTCCGCCCCCCTGACGAGCATCACAAAA
ATCGACGCTCAAGTCAGAGGTGGCGAAACCCGACAGGACTATAAAGATACCAGGCGTTTCCCCCTGGAAG
CTCCCTCGTGCGCTCTCCTGTTCCGACCCTGCCGCTTACCGGATACCTGTCCGCCTTTCTCCCTTCGGGA
AGCGTGGCGCTTTCTCATAGCTCACGCTGTAGGTATCTCAGTTCGGTGTAGGTCGTTCGCTCCAAGCTGG
GCTGTGTGCACGAACCCCCCGTTCAGCCCGACCGCTGCGCCTTATCCGGTAACTATCGTCTTGAGTCCAA
CCCGGTAAGACACGACTTATCGCCACTGGCAGCAGCCACTGGTAACAGGATTAGCAGAGCGAGGTATGTA
GGCGGTGCTACAGAGTTCTTGAAGTGGTGGCCTAACTACGGCTACACTAGAAGGACAGTATTTGGTATCT
GCGCTCTGCTGAAGCCAGTTACCTTCGGAAAAAGAGTTGGTAGCTCTTGATCCGGCAAACAAACCACCGC
TGGTAGCGGTGGTTTTTTTGTTTGCAAGCAGCAGATTACGCGCAGAAAAAAAGGATCTCAAGAAGATCCT
TTGATCTTTTCTACGGGGTCTGACGCTCAGTGGAACGAAAACTCACGTTAAGGGATTTTGGTCATGAGAT
TATCAAAAAGGATCTTCACCTAGATCCTTTTAAATTAAAAATGAAGTTTTAAATCAATCTAAAGTATATA
TGAGTAAACTTGGTCTGACAGTTACCAATGCTTAATCAGTGAGGCACCTATCTCAGCGATCTGTCTATTT
CGTTCATCCATAGTTGCCTGACTCCCCGTCGTGTAGATAACTACGATACGGGAGGGCTTACCATCTGGCC
CCAGTGCTGCAATGATACCGCGAGACCCACGCTCACCGGCTCCAGATTTATCAGCAATAAACCAGCCAGC
CGGAAGGGCCGAGCGCAGAAGTGGTCCTGCAACTTTATCCGCCTCCATCCAGTCTATTAATTGTTGCCGG
GAAGCTAGAGTAAGTAGTTCGCCAGTTAATAGTTTGCGCAACGTTGTTGCCATTGCTACAGGCATCGTGG
TGTCACGCTCGTCGTTTGGTATGGCTTCATTCAGCTCCGGTTCCCAACGATCAAGGCGAGTTACATGATC
CCCCATGTTGTGCAAAAAAGCGGTTAGCTCCTTCGGTCCTCCGATCGTTGTCAGAAGTAAGTTGGCCGCA
GTGTTATCACTCATGGTTATGGCAGCACTGCATAATTCTCTTACTGTCATGCCATCCGTAAGATGCTTTT
CTGTGACTGGTGAGTACTCAACCAAGTCATTCTGAGAATAGTGTATGCGGCGACCGAGTTGCTCTTGCCC
GGCGTCAATACGGGATAATACCGCGCCACATAGCAGAACTTTAAAAGTGCTCATCATTGGAAAACGTTCT
TCGGGGCGAAAACTCTCAAGGATCTTACCGCTGTTGAGATCCAGTTCGATGTAACCCACTCGTGCACCCA
ACTGATCTTCAGCATCTTTTACTTTCACCAGCGTTTCTGGGTGAGCAAAAACAGGAAGGCAAAATGCCGC
AAAAAAGGGAATAAGGGCGACACGGAAATGTTGAATACTCATACTCTTCCTTTTTCAATATTATTGAAGC
ATTTATCAGGGTTATTGTCTCATGAGCGGATACATATTTGAATGTATTTAGAAAAATAAACAAATAGGGG
TTCCGCGCACATTTCCCCGAAAAGTGCCACCTGACGTCTAAGAAACCATTATTATCATGACATTAACCTA
TAAAAATAGGCGTATCACGAGGCCCTTTCGTCTCGCGCGTTTCGGTGATGACGGTGAAAACCTCTGACAC
ATGCAGCTCCCGGAGACGGTCACAGCTTGTCTGTAAGCGGATGCCGGGAGCAGACAAGCCCGTCAGGGCG
CGTCAGCGGGTGTTGGCGGGTGTCGGGGCTGGCTTAACTATGCGGCATCAGAGCAGATTGTACTGAGAGT
GCACCATATGCGGTGTGAAATACCGCACAGATGCGTAAGGAGAAAATACCGCATCAGGCGCCATTCGCCA
TTCAGGCTGCGCAACTGTTGGGAAGGGCGATCGGTGCGGGCCTCTTCGCTATTACGCCAGCTGGCGAAAG
GGGGATGTGCTGCAAGGCGATTAAGTTGGGTAACGCCAGGGTTTTCCCAGTCACGACGTTGTAAAACGAC
GGCCAGTGAATTCGAGCTCGGTACCCATCAACTTGAGGCTGCCACAGATGAATCTGCTGAGGTAATTGAA
ACCTACTCAGCTCCAGGAGGAGCACATCAAAGAGTCTGCCCTGACTGGATGTTGCCTCTGGTACTGGGAT
TGTATGGTGATATAACCCCCACTTTTGGTTACTATTTGAGAGAAGAGGAAAGAGAAGATGGCCCCCAAAA
GAAAAGGAGAAGGATGCGCTAGAAAGTGCCCCACAAAAACATGTCCTACACCCAAGCCTGTTCCAAAACT
TATTATGAAGGGCAATATAGAGGTTCTAAACCTTGTTACAGGCCCTGACAGTATAACAACAATTGAACTC
TATCTTAACACCAGGATGGGACAAAATGATGAGTCTAAGGACAACTATGGTTACAGTGAAAAAGTAACTG
TTGCTAACAGCAGTGACCAGGACAAGCCTACTTCTGGAGAGATACCAACCTACAGTACAGCTAGAATTAA
TCTACCCATGTTGAATGAGGACCTAACCTGTAATACTCTAACTATGTGGGAAGCTGTCTCTGTAAAAACT
GAAGTGGTTGGGGTTAGCTCTCTGGTAAATGTTCATATGGCTACTAAAAGAATGTATGATGACAAAGGTA
TTGGTTTCCCAGTTGAGGGAATGAATTTCCATATGTTTGCAGTGGGTGGGGAACCCCTAGAACTCCAGTT
TCTAACTGGAAACTACAGAACTGATTACAGTGCTAATGACAAATTGGTTGTTCCCCCAATAAAACACCAG
AGCACACAAGGCCTCAATCCTCACTACAAACAAAAGCTAACAAAAGATGGGGCCTTTCCTGTAGAGTGCT
GGTGCCCAGACCCTTCAAAAAATGAAAATACAAGATATTATGGCAGCTATACTGGTGGTCAGAGTACACC
TCCAGTTTTGCAATTTACAAACACTGTGACTACTGTGCTACTAGATGAGAATGGTGTTGGCCCACTTTGT
AAAGGTGATGGCCTGTATGTGTCATGCTGTGACATAGTAGGCTTTCTGGTTGGGAAAGATGGAGACATGC
AATACAGAGGCCTACCTAGGTACTTTAATATTCTATTGAGAAAGAGAACTGTAAGAAATCCTTACCCAGT
TTCTTCCTTGTTGAATAATCTTTTCACTGGTCTTATGCCAGCTGTTCAGGGCCAGCCTATGGACAATGGA
CTAAGTACACAGGTTGAAGAAGTCAGAGTTTATGATGGAACTGAAGGCCTTCCTGGAGATCCAGACATGG
TCAGATATATTGACAAGTTTGGACAAGACAAAACCCGCCCCCCCTTCCCCGCCCGGCTTTATTGAGTCAC
AAACAAAGTATTTGCTAAAAAGCTTTATTAAATGGCTTGCTTTCCATGCTGCAGGTTTTGCTGTTATATA
AAACTAATAAAGGTTTATTGTGTTTGGAAACCAGAATCATTTGTTTCAGAGAATTCTTCTTCCTCCTCAT
CCTCCACCTCAATTACAACAGAATCAAGAGGATCTTTACCCTCCTCCACATTTAATAGCAAGGTAGCAAA
ATTAGTATGACCCATGTATTTACATAGAATATCTTTCCAATACTTAACATCCTCCTTTATTGACTCTGAA
AACATGGTAATTGGACAGTACCAAACCAACAACAAAGCAATAGTGACTCCATCCTGTAGTATTCTTTCTG
TTAATAAGTAGTCACTAACCTGAAGGCAAGATCTAAGATTATGCTTTGGAGTAAAATTCAAAACATAAGC
AAACCTTGTAAAAATGGTTTCAGGCAAGAGGTACTCATTCATAGTCACAAGACAGGGTGGGAAGATCTGG
CTTCTTTTGTTCACATGCTTCCTTTCTAAATTTACTTTAACACTGCCATCCAGATGGTCTCTTAAATTAT
CTAAATTAGATACTCCCTGTCCAGGCTGCAGCTTTTTATTAAGTGCTATTTGACCCTTGACATCTTCAAA
AATAACTACAAACTGGTCTATTGCACATCCAAGTTCAAAGGGCAATTTATCTGCAGGACAATTGACATTT
AATGTTTTTCCTCCCAGGAAATTCATCAGAGCAGCTGCAAAAGTAGTTTTCCCACTATTGATTGGTCCTC
TAAAAAGGCAATTTCTTTTTTTAGGGACATTTTCTACAATTAACTTTAAGATTTTGGTGACTACTTCATC
TATATTTTCAAATAAGCAAGAATACCAAGCAACTCCCGCCATATACTGAAGAATTTTAATTTGACCAAAC
TCATCAGTAAGTTTCTCAAACATTAATTTAAATCTTTCCTCCAGTAATTCTTTTCTAGTACTTTCAATTA
ACTTTAATCTCTGTTTTGCCATCACCACATCTGCTGCTTGTTGGCAGGCAGTTTTTTGAGTTTTGCACTC
CTTAAACAGCTTTGCATTTTTATGATGTAAGCTATGGTAATTATAGTGAGCTTTTAGAGCTTTTTTAGTG
CATTTAGAGCATATGCTTGGCTCTTCTGCAAAGTCTAAGTAATGAGCCATAATTAACAGGGGATCATCTA
GCCTGTTGGTAACTGCAAAATCAGTGAGAAGGTTCCAATTAACCACAGGCTTCCCATTTTCTTCATTAAA
CTCATATTCAAATATTCCTGGCTTGCTTTCCTCCAGTAGCTTAAATGGTTCACTGCACATACATCTGTAA
CATTCTACTTGTTTAATTACTGCTTTGCATAACAAGAAACTAACAGTGCAGTGTGTTACACATAAATTCT
TAATTGCTGAAACTCTATGCTTGCCAGGAGTCATTAGGAATACCATGCTCCCTTCCTGAAAAGAGTGCCT
ACTTTTAAATTCAGGATTAAATTTATCAAGCTTTTTATACAAATATTCAGCTTTTTCATTAGTTGTATAT
ATCAGAAAAGATGATAAAGTTTTATTACTATAGACAGCATTAGAAAGAAAAGGCCGCAACATATCAGGAA
AATCATTAGGGACAGAGTCATACTTAGATTTTTTTGGCTTTGGGGGGGTGGCAGAGAAGGAGCTCTGGGT
GCAGCCGGGGGAGTCCTCTGGTGGGGCAGCTCTTCTTCTTCTTGAATTCTCCTCGCTAAATTGAGTAGAG
GGTCCCGGAGTGGGGCTTGGAGATCTAGATTCATCAGAGGGAATGGTGGATTCATGGCAGAAGAGATCTG
GGTCCTGCATGGTGTCAAACAAGTTGTCCCATTCTTGATTGAAGCTTTCCCACCAGCTGGCCCAGGAGGG
GTGCCCATAGGGAGGTATATCTCTTCCATCCTGGGTTGGAACATCATGCTAAAAGGAAAAACTAAATTAA
TATAGGTACATAACACCTGCAGTTTCCCCACCTTTTACTTACCCCAGTTAAAGCCTTGATTAACTCTCAG
ATAGAGATTCACCAGGTGAAAGTCAACTTCTCCTACTATGCAACTCCAAGCCCAAAGGGAATCCAAGCAA
TATAAGTCTTCTCCAAACCATGCACAGTAGCATTTGTAACAAAAGCATTCTCCCCAAACTACACACTTCT
TCTGGTGCATTTGCTTATAAACATGATGTTGAAGGCCTATTTTGCAGGTTAAGCATTTACACTCTTTTAA
AGCTTTTTCTGCACACTGAGGCCAATGTTTAATTACATTCTCATCATATTTTTTTTTCCCAAAATATTCC
TTCAAAGATATTAAATTTGCCTCCCAATACCATGAGCCTACCTGGCTACTGAAGCTAGTTGGAAACTCTT
GTCTTGCATTATAAATTCCTTCTTGCAGTTTTTGCCATAATTGATTTAATCTTGACATTTTTTCTGGATC
TCCTCCTTTATCTGGATGGTATTTCAAGCTCATTTTTTTATGATTAATTTTCATTAGTGCAAAATTCCCA
TAGCAATGCCTTGGGATTTGCAATAAATCCATAAGTTCAAGACTTTCTTCTCTACTTAAAAACTTATCCA
TTTTGCTGAATGCACCAGAAGACAGGTAAGGGGAGAAATGAAGAAATGAAGATGGGAGCTTTTTGGAGCC
CTTTTAAAGCCTCTGTGTGCCTCAATTAATTTTCATCAGATTTGGCTTACATAAAAGGGAGGAAGTGCCA
AGCCTCAAGAGGCCTCCGGAGGCCTCTCCCTCTATGTCTGTGTCAAGAGGGGGCAGGAAGCCTCAGCCTC
CTGGTAATACTGAGAAAAAACAAGATTTCCATAGTAACCCCCTATTAGGAATTTGAGGAACTATACTTAG
AGTGTTGACATAAATAGGTCATTGTTTGCTTAAGACCGTTATCCTGAGGAAGCTCGTGCGCCACCTATCA
TTTGTTATGGAAAATGCTGTGTCAGTTAGTCTCAAGGGGATGTTTGTCATACTGCCACAAACACAGGAAG
GCAGCCAAGAGACAAGAGGAAGCCAGCCAAATCCCGTGATTGTTTTTGTATATTCTTAAGATAGCACTTG
TCTAACTGCTCTCATCCTGTCCGTCCGGTCTCCATAACAACACATCCTCCCGCTCTGTGTTCTCACGCGG
CAAATTCAAATTCTAATGGTAAGTTTTTCTTATTTTTCAGGTAAAATGGGAGGAGTAATCAGCTTATTCT
TTGATATTATTGAAATATCAACAGAATTAAGTGCTGCTACAGGATTTGCTGTGGATGCTGTGTTAGCAGG
AGAAGCAGCAGCTGCTGTTGAAGTTGAAGTAATGGGCCTAATGACAGTTGAAGGCCTATCTGCCTCTGAA
GCCTTAGGGACATTGGGGTTAACTATGGAAAATTTTAGCCTAATGCATGCTTTACCTGGGATGCTGTCAG
AAGCAGTAGGCATTGGTACCCTTTTTCAAACTATTTCAGGTGCAAGTGGACTGGTAGCAGCTGGGATTCG
CTACGGATATGCCAGAGAAGTGTCAATAGTAAACAGAAATATCTCCCAAATGGCTTTGCAAGTTTGGAGA
CCTTGGGACTATTATGATATTCTTTTTCCAGGGGTACAAACATTTGCCCACTACTTAAATGTTCTTGATC
ATTGGGCAAGCAGCCTGATCCATACTGTGAGCAGATATGTATGGGATGCTATTTTGCATGAAGGGAGACA
TCAAATTGGCCATGCCAGTAGAGAATTGATGATTAGGGGGACTAATCATTTCCAAGATCTCATGGCTAGA
TTGATAGAAAATAGCAGATGGGTGCTGACTACAGGCCCTAGCAATATCTATTCACATCTTGAATCATATT
ACAGAGATTTGCCAGGGATTAGTCCTCCACAAGCCAGAGATCTGTACAGAAGACTTCAGGAAAAAATACC
TGACAGAT
Features (pLannotate 1.2.2; 16 found; start..end, strand, type, name):
      1..38      +  misc_feature   MCS (fragment): pUC18/19 multiple cloning site
     75..91      -  protein_bind   lac operator: The lac repressor binds to the lac operator to inhibit transcription in E. coli. This inhibition can be relieved by adding lactose or isopropyl-β-D-thiogalactopyranoside (IPTG). lac repressor encoded by lacI
     99..129     -  promoter       lac promoter: promoter for the E. coli lac operon
    144..165     -  protein_bind   CAP binding site: CAP binding activates transcription in the presence of cAMP. E. coli catabolite activator protein
    178..270     -  CDS            lacI (fragment): lac repressor; lacI; The lac repressor binds to the lac operator to inhibit transcription in E. coli. This inhibition can be relieved by adding lactose or isopropyl-β-D-thiogalactopyranoside (IPTG).
    453..1041    -  rep_origin     ori: high-copy-number ColE1/pMB1/pBR322/pUC origin of replication
   1212..2072    -  CDS            AmpR: β-lactamase; bla; confers resistance to ampicillin, carbenicillin, and related antibiotics
   2073..2177    -  promoter       AmpR promoter: bla
   2272..2307    +  CDS            rop (fragment): Rop protein, which maintains plasmids at low copy number; rop
   2409..2508    +  misc_feature   bom (fragment): basis of mobility region from pBR322
   2514..2671    -  CDS            lacZα (fragment): LacZα fragment of β-galactosidase; lacZ fragment
   2668..2883    +  CDS            VP2_POVHA (fragment): Protein inferred from homology: Swiss-Prot protein existence level 3. [Isoform VP3]: structural protein that resides within the core of the capsid surrounded by 72 VP1 pentamers. Following virus endocytosis and trafficking to the endoplasmic reticulum, VP2 and VP3 form oligomers and integrate into the endoplasmic reticulum membrane. Heterooligomer VP2-VP3 may create a viroporin for transporting the viral genome across the endoplasmic reticulum membrane to the cytoplasm. Nuclear entry of the viral DNA involves the selective exposure and importin recognition of VP2 or Vp3 nuclear localization si
   2858..3964    +  CDS            VP1_POVLY: Experimental evidence at protein level: Swiss-Prot protein existence level 1. Forms an icosahedral capsid with a T=7 symmetry and a 40 nm diameter. The capsid is composed of 72 pentamers linked to each other by disulfide bonds and associated with VP2 or VP3 proteins. Interacts with a N-linked glycoprotein containing sialic acids on the cell surface to provide virion attachment to target cell. Once attached, the virion is internalized by endocytosis and traffics to the endoplasmic reticulum. Inside the endoplasmic reticulum, the protein folding machinery isomerizes VP1 interpentamer disulfide b
   4147..5682    -  CDS            LT_POVBG (fragment): Experimental evidence at protein level: Swiss-Prot protein existence level 1. Isoform large T antigen is a key early protein essential for both driving viral replication and inducing cellular transformation. Plays a role in viral genome replication by driving entry of quiescent cells into the cell cycle and by autoregulating the synthesis of viral early mRNA. Displays highly oncogenic activities by corrupting the host cellular checkpoint mechanisms that guard cell division and the transcription, replication, and repair of DNA. Participates in the modulation of cellular gene expression preceedi
   6342..6581    -  CDS            LT_POVLY (fragment): Protein inferred from homology: Swiss-Prot protein existence level 3. Isoform large T antigen is a key early protein essential for both driving viral replication and inducing cellular transformation. Plays a role in viral genome replication by driving entry of quiescent cells into the cell cycle and by autoregulating the synthesis of viral early mRNA. Displays highly oncogenic activities by corrupting the host cellular checkpoint mechanisms that guard cell division and the transcription, replication, and repair of DNA. Participates in the modulation of cellular gene expression preceeding viral
   7186..7899    +  CDS            VP2_POVMA (fragment): Experimental evidence at protein level: Swiss-Prot protein existence level 1. [Isoform VP3]: structural protein that resides within the core of the capsid surrounded by 72 VP1 pentamers. Following virus endocytosis and trafficking to the endoplasmic reticulum, VP2 and VP3 form oligomers and integrate into the endoplasmic reticulum membrane. Heterooligomer VP2-VP3 may create a viroporin for transporting the viral genome across the endoplasmic reticulum membrane to the cytoplasm. Nuclear entry of the viral DNA involves the selective exposure and importin recognition of VP2 or Vp3 nuclear localiz
