[The description below was written by a language model from this plasmid's Addgene catalogue record and pLannotate feature annotations shown in this document.]
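Description:
pUC19-TSV (linearized in VP2) is a bacterial cloning plasmid of 7,918 bp that carries the complete 5,232 bp genome of Trichodysplasia spinulosa-associated polyomavirus (TSV, also TSPyV) in the 2,686 bp pUC19 backbone. The backbone provides the high-copy ColE1/pUC origin of replication and a β-lactamase gene under its own promoter for ampicillin selection in E. coli. It also carries the lac promoter, operator and CAP site with an interrupted lacZα fragment flanking the multiple cloning site. The circular viral genome was opened within the VP2 coding region at an EcoRV site and ligated blunt into the SmaI site of the polylinker, and both sites were destroyed in the process.

Because the genome was cut inside VP2, the feature table shows that gene split across the two insert junctions. A short VP2/VP3 C-terminal fragment lies next to lacZα and overlaps the start of the intact VP1 major capsid gene, and the larger N-terminal VP2 portion sits at the opposite end of the insert. Between them, on the opposite strand, are two segments matching large T antigen, consistent with the spliced early region typical of polyomaviruses. The stretch between the early and late genes, where the non-coding control region with the viral origin and promoters would be expected, is not annotated. The viral features were named by homology to proteins of other polyomaviruses, so the labels indicate related proteins rather than TSV entries.

The plasmid serves as a cloned reference copy of the viral genome, for example as a template for sequencing, subcloning of individual viral genes, or PCR standards. VP2 is disrupted while the genome remains in the vector. The record does not describe a route for excising and recircularizing the genome.
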