Addgene plasmid #70032: pUC19-TSV (linearized in VP2)
Purpose: pUC19-TSV (linearized in VP2) contains a genome of the Trichodysplasia spinulosa-associated polyomaviruse (GenBank NC_014361) linearized and cloned in the VP2-coding region
Depositing lab: Mariet Feltkamp. Depositing organization: Leiden University Medical Center. Publication: Discovery of a new human polyomavirus associated with trichodysplasia spinulosa in an immunocompromized patient. van der Meijden E, Janssens RW, Lauber C, Bouwes Bavinck JN, Gorbalenya AE, Feltkamp MC. PLoS Pathog. 2010 Jul 29;6(7):e1001024. doi: 10.1371/journal.ppat.1001024. PubMed 20686659.
Backbone
  Vector backbone: pUC19
  Backbone size w/o insert (bp): 2686
  Total vector size (bp): 7918
  Vector type: Bacterial Expression ; Cloning vector
Growth in bacteria
  Bacterial resistance: Ampicillin, 100 μg/mL
  Growth temperature: 37°C
  Growth strain: NEB Stable
  Copy number: High Copy
Gene/Insert
  Gene/Insert name: TSV full genome, linearized in VP2 gene (alt names: Trichodysplasia spinulosa-associated polyomavirus; Common abbreviations: TSV; TSPyV)
  Species: Trichodysplasia Spinulosa-associated Polyomavirus
  Insert size (bp): 5232
  GenBank ID: NC_014361
  Cloning method: Restriction Enzyme; 5′ cloning site EcoRV (destroyed during cloning); 3′ cloning site SmaI (destroyed during cloning)
  Sequencing primers: 5′ -; 3′ -
Terms and licenses: Academic/Nonprofit Terms; Industry Terms: Not Available to Industry
How to cite: pUC19-TSV (linearized in VP2) was a gift from Mariet Feltkamp (Addgene plasmid # 70032 ; http://n2t.net/addgene:70032 ; RRID:Addgene_70032)
