>Addgene plasmid #70032 | pUC19-TSV (linearized in VP2) | addgene partial sequence | sequence record 132815 | M13-F20 5'-TGTAAAACGACGGCCAGT-3'
ACTTGAGGCTGCCACAGATGAATCTGCTGAGGTAATTGAAACCTACTCAGCTCCAGGAGGAGCACATCAA
AGAGTCTGCCCTGACTGGATGTTGCCTCTGGTACTGGGATTGTATGGTGATATAACCCCCACTTTTGGTT
ACTATTTGAGAGAAGAGGAAAGAGAAGATGGCCCCCAAAAGAAAAGGAGAAGGATGCGCTAGAAAGTGCC
CCACAAAAACATGTCCTACACCCAAGCCTGTTCCAAAACTTATTATGAAGGGCAATATAGAGGTTCTAAA
CCTTGTTACAGGCCCTGACAGTATAACAACAATTGAACTCTATCTTAACACCAGGATGGGACAAAATGAT
GAGTCTAAGGACAACTATGGTTACAGTGAAAAAGTAACTGTTGCTAACAGCAGTGACCAGGACAAGCCTA
CTTCTGGAGAGATACCAACCTACAGTACAGCTAGAATTAATCTACCCATGTTGAATGAGGACCTAACCTG
TAATACTCTAACTATGTGGGAAGCTGTCTCTGTAAAAACTGAAGTGGTTGGGGTTAGCTCTCTGGTAAAT
GTTCATATGGCTACTAAAAGAATGTATGATGACAAAGGTATTGGTTTCCCAGTTGAGGGAATGAATTTCC
ATATGTTTGCAGTGGGTGGGGAACCCCTAGAACTCCAGTTTCTAACTGGAAACTACAGAACTGATTACAG
TGCTAATGACAAATTGGTTGTTCCCCCAATAAAACACCAGAGCACACAAGGCCTCAATCCTCACTACAAA
CAAAAGCTAACAAAAGATGGGGCCTTTCCTGTAGAGTGCTGGTGCCCAGACCCTTCAAAAAATGAAAATA
CAAGATATTATGGCAGCTATACTGGTGGTCAGAGTACACTCAGTTGCATACAC
