>Addgene plasmid #70032 | pUC19-TSV (linearized in VP2) | addgene partial sequence | sequence record 132816 | M13-Rev 5'-CAGGAAACAGCTATGACC-3'
TGCCTGCAGGTCGACTCTAGAGGATCCCCATCTGTCAGGTATTTTTTCCTGAAGTCTTCTGTACAGATCT
CTGGCTTGTGGAGGACTAATCCCTGGCAAATCTCTGTAATATGATTCAAGATGTGAATAGATATTGCTAG
GGCCTGTAGTCAGCACCCATCTGCTATTTTCTATCAATCTAGCCATGAGATCTTGGAAATGATTAGTCCC
CCTAATCATCAATTCTCTACTGGCATGGCCAATTTGATGTCTCCCTTCATGCAAAATAGCATCCCATACA
TATCTGCTCACAGTATGGATCAGGCTGCTTGCCCAATGATCAAGAACATTTAAGTAGTGGGCAAATGTTT
GTACCCCTGGAAAAAGAATATCATAATAGTCCCAAGGTCTCCAAACTTGCAAAGCCATTTGGGAGATATT
TCTGTTTACTATTGACACTTCTCTGGCATATCCGTAGCGAATCCCAGCTGCTACCAGTCCACTTGCACCT
GAAATAGTTTGAAAAAGGGTACCAATGCCTACTGCTTCTGACAGCATCCCAGGTAAAGCATGCATTAGGC
TAAAATTTTCCATAGTTAACCCCAATGTCCCTAAGGCTTCAGAGGCAGATAGGCCTTCAACTGTCATTAG
GCCCATTACTTCAACTTCAACAGCAGCTGCTGCTTCTCCTGCTAACACAGCATCCACAGCAAATCCTGTA
GCAGCACTTAATTCTGTTGATATTTCAATAATATCAAAGAATAAGCTGATTACTCCTCCCATTTTACCTG
AAAAATAAGAAAAACTTACCATTAGAATTTGAATTTGCCGCGTGAGAACACAGAGCGGGAGGATGTGTTG
TTATGGAGACCGGACGGACAGGATGAGAGCAGTTAGACAAGTGCTATCTTAAGAATATACAAAAACAATC
ACGGGATTTGGCTGGCTTCCTCTTGTCTCTTGGCTGCCTTCCTGTGTTTGTGGCAGTATGACAAACATCC
CCTTGAGACTAACTGAC
